Addgene plasmid #47823: pFAB3992
Purpose: BIOFAB RFP reporter plasmid for measuring promoter 14 + BCD16 efficiency.
Depositing lab: Drew Endy. Depositing organization: Stanford University. Publication: Precise and reliable gene expression via standard transcription and translation initiation elements. Mutalik VK, Guimaraes JC, Cambray G, Lam C, Christoffersen MJ, Mai QA, Tran AB, Paull M, Keasling JD, Arkin AP, Endy D. Nat Methods. 2013 Apr;10(4):354-60. doi: 10.1038/nmeth.2404. Epub 2013 Mar 10. PubMed 23474465.
Backbone
  Vector backbone: pFAB1781
  Backbone size w/o insert (bp): 3000
  Vector type: Bacterial Expression, Synthetic Biology
Growth in bacteria
  Bacterial resistance: Kanamycin, 50 μg/mL
  Growth temperature: 37°C
  Growth strain: BW25113
  Copy number: High Copy
Gene/Insert
  Gene/Insert name: promoter 14 and BCD16 (alt name: P14, apFAB154 and BCD16, apFAB694)
  Species: Synthetic
  Insert size (bp): 124
  Promoter: see insert
  Cloning method: Unknown
  Sequencing primers: 5′ Neo-R; 3′ p15A-R
Terms and licenses: Academic/Nonprofit Terms; Industry Terms: Not Available to Industry
Depositor comments: http://biofab.org/services RFP fluorescence (Arbitrary Units, AU) is used to measure the efficiency of the promoter/BCD combination. Promoter/BCD combinations ranged from a low score of 6.14 to a high score of 634.54. The score for this combination was: 40.4
How to cite: pFAB3992 was a gift from Drew Endy (Addgene plasmid # 47823 ; http://n2t.net/addgene:47823 ; RRID:Addgene_47823)
