[The description below was written by a language model from this plasmid's Addgene catalogue record, the feature table of its GenBank file and pLannotate feature annotations shown in this document.]
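Description:
pFAB3992 is a small (about 3 kb) bacterial expression plasmid from the BIOFAB collection of synthetic-biology parts. It was built on the pFAB1781 backbone as a fluorescent reporter for one specific combination of transcription and translation initiation elements. It is maintained in E. coli (the recorded growth strain is BW25113) under kanamycin selection, conferred by a Tn5-derived neo/nptII gene that is followed by a lambda t0 terminator; a short tnpA remnant next to it is carryover from the Tn5 source. Replication depends on a p15A origin, and the annotation tool also matched a short fragment to the RSF origin. The catalogue lists the plasmid as high copy, whereas p15A is generally regarded as a medium-copy origin that is compatible with ColE1-type plasmids.

The 124 bp synthetic insert combines promoter 14 (P14, apFAB154) with bicistronic design element 16 (BCD16, apFAB694), and it sits directly upstream of an mRFP1 coding sequence. The automated annotation labels a 30 bp stretch in this region as a trc promoter, which most likely reflects sequence similarity of the synthetic promoter to trc rather than a separate element. BCD elements are translation initiation cassettes in which a short leader open reading frame is translationally coupled to the gene of interest, an arrangement meant to make expression less dependent on the downstream coding sequence. The reporter transcript is closed by tandem rrnB T1 and T7Te terminators, which insulate it from the origin region.

RFP fluorescence serves as the measure of promoter/BCD strength. This pairing scored 40.4 arbitrary units on a library scale running from 6.14 to 634.54, placing it toward the weaker end. The additional GenBank record covers only a 920 bp portion containing the promoter region.
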