Features (pLannotate 1.2.2; 9 found; start..end, strand, type, name):
     97..191     -  terminator     lambda t0 terminator: transcription terminator from phage lambda
    225..1016    -  CDS            neo: KKA2_KLEPN - Also known as kan, nptII. Experimental evidence at protein level: Swiss-Prot protein existence level 1. Resistance to kanamycin, neomycin, paromomycin, ribostamycin, butirosin and gentamicin B. From Klebsiella pneumoniae.
   1048..1152    -  CDS            tnpA (fragment): TN5P_ECOLX - Also known as tnp. Experimental evidence at protein level: Swiss-Prot protein existence level 1. Mediates transposition of transposon Tn5 by a 'cut and paste' mechanism. First, the monomeric transposase binds the 19 bp inverted DNA repeats flanking the transposon. Then, dimerization of the DNA- bound transposase creates a synaptic DNA complex. After nicking of the first DNA strand, excision of the transposon proceeds through a series of intermediates. The transposase then mediates the insertion of the transposon at a new site by strand transfer. The activity of the wild- type tran
   1336..1365    +  promoter       trc promoter: strong E. coli promoter; hybrid between the trp and lac UV5 promoters
   1457..2134    +  CDS            mRFP1: monomeric derivative of DsRed (Campbell et al., 2002)
   2167..2238    +  terminator     rrnB T1 terminator: transcription terminator T1 from the E. coli rrnB gene
   2254..2281    +  terminator     T7Te terminator: phage T7 early transcription terminator
   2315..2370    -  rep_origin     RSF ori (fragment): Plasmids containing the RSF 1030 origin of replication can be propagated in E. coli cells that contain additional plasmids with compatible origins.
   2458..3003    -  rep_origin     p15A ori: Plasmids containing the medium-copy-number p15A origin of replication can be propagated in E. coli cells that contain a second plasmid with the ColE1 origin.
>Addgene plasmid #47823 | pFAB3992 | depositor full sequence | sequence record 68356 | Full Sequence
TCAGATAAAATATTTCTAGATTTCAGTGCAATTTATCTCTTCAAATGTAGCACCTGAAGTCAGCCCCATA
CGATATAAGTTGTTACTAGTGCTTGGATTCTCACCAATAAAAAACGCCCGGCGGCAACCGAGCGTTCTGA
ACAAATCCAGATGGAGTTCTGAGGTCATTACTGGATCTATCAACAGGAGTCCAAGCGAGCTCTCGAACCC
CAGAGTCCCGCTCAGAAGAACTCGTCAAGAAGGCGATAGAAGGCGATGCGCTGCGAATCGGGAGCGGCGA
TACCGTAAAGCACGAGGAAGCGGTCAGCCCATTCGCCGCCAAGCTCTTCAGCAATATCACGGGTAGCCAA
CGCTATGTCCTGATAGCGGTCCGCCACACCCAGCCGGCCACAGTCGATGAATCCAGAAAAGCGGCCATTT
TCCACCATGATATTCGGCAAGCAGGCATCGCCATGGGTCACGACGAGATCCTCGCCGTCGGGCATGCGCG
CCTTGAGCCTGGCGAACAGTTCGGCTGGCGCGAGCCCCTGATGCTCTTCGTCCAGATCATCCTGATCGAC
AAGACCGGCTTCCATCCGAGTACGTGCTCGCTCGATGCGATGTTTCGCTTGGTGGTCGAATGGGCAGGTA
GCCGGATCAAGCGTATGCAGCCGCCGCATTGCATCAGCCATGATGGATACTTTCTCGGCAGGAGCAAGGT
GAGATGACAGGAGATCCTGCCCCGGCACTTCGCCCAATAGCAGCCAGTCCCTTCCCGCTTCAGTGACAAC
GTCGAGCACAGCTGCGCAAGGAACGCCCGTCGTGGCCAGCCACGATAGCCGCGCTGCCTCGTCCTGCAGT
TCATTCAGGGCACCGGACAGGTCGGTCTTGACAAAAAGAACCGGGCGCCCCTGCGCTGACAGCCGGAACA
CGGCGGCATCAGAGCAGCCGATTGTCTGTTGTGCCCAGTCATAGCCGAATAGCCTCTCCACCCAAGCGGC
CGGAGAACCTGCGTGCAATCCATCTTGTTCAATCATGCGAAACGATCCTCATCCTGTCTCTTGATCAGAT
CATGATCCCCTGCGCCATCAGATCCTTGGCGGCAAGAAAGCCATCCAGTTTACTTTGCAGGGCTTCCCAA
CCTTACCAGAGGGCGCCCCAGCTGGCAATTCCGACGTCGAATTCAAAAGATCTTAAGTAAGTAAGAGTAT
ACGTATATCGGCTAATAACGTATTAAGGCGCTTCGGCGCCTTTTTTTATGGGGGTATTTTCATCCCAATC
CACACGTCCAACGCACAGCAAACACCACGTCGACCCTATCAGCTGCGTGCTTTCTATGAGTCGTTGCTGC
ATAACTTGACAATTAATCATCCGGCTCGTATAATGTGTGGAGGGCCCAAGTTCACTTAAAAAGGAGATCA
ACAATGAAAGCAATTTTCGTACTGAAACATCTTAATCATGCTTAGGAGTCTTTCTAATGGCGAGTAGCGA
AGACGTTATCAAAGAGTTCATGCGTTTCAAAGTTCGTATGGAAGGTTCCGTTAACGGTCACGAGTTCGAA
ATCGAAGGTGAAGGTGAAGGTCGTCCGTACGAAGGTACCCAGACCGCTAAACTGAAAGTTACCAAAGGTG
GTCCGCTGCCGTTCGCTTGGGACATCCTGTCCCCGCAGTTCCAGTACGGTTCCAAAGCTTACGTTAAACA
CCCGGCTGACATCCCGGACTACCTGAAACTGTCCTTCCCGGAAGGTTTCAAATGGGAACGTGTTATGAAC
TTCGAAGACGGTGGTGTTGTTACCGTTACCCAGGACTCCTCCCTGCAAGACGGTGAGTTCATCTACAAAG
TTAAACTGCGTGGTACCAACTTCCCGTCCGACGGTCCGGTTATGCAGAAAAAAACCATGGGTTGGGAAGC
TTCCACCGAACGTATGTACCCGGAAGACGGTGCTCTGAAAGGTGAAATCAAAATGCGTCTGAAACTGAAA
GACGGTGGTCACTACGACGCTGAAGTTAAAACCACCTACATGGCTAAAAAACCGGTTCAGCTGCCGGGTG
CTTACAAAACCGACATCAAACTGGACATCACCTCCCACAACGAAGACTACACCATCGTTGAACAGTACGA
ACGTGCTGAAGGTCGTCACTCCACCGGTGCTTAAGGATCGGTTGTCGAGTAAGGATCTCCAGGCATCAAA
TAAAACGAAAGGCTCAGTCGAAAGACTGGGCCTTTCGTTTTATCTGTTGTTTGTCGGTGAACGCTCTCTA
CTAGAGTCACACTGGCTCACCTTCGGGTGGGCCTTTCTGCGTTTATAGGATCCTAACTCGAGCCTAGGGA
TATATTCCGCTTCCTCGCTCACTGACTCGCTACGCTCGGTCGTTCGACTGCGGCGAGCGGAAATGGCTTA
CGAACGGGGCGGAGATTTCCTGGAAGATGCCAGGAAGATACTTAACAGGGAAGTGAGAGGGCCGCGGCAA
AGCCGTTTTTCCATAGGCTCCGCCCCCCTGACAAGCATCACGAAATCTGACGCTCAAATCAGTGGTGGCG
AAACCCGACAGGACTATAAAGATACCAGGCGTTTCCCCCTGGCGGCTCCCTCGTGCGCTCTCCTGTTCCT
GCCTTTCGGTTTACCGGTGTCATTCCGCTGTTATGGCCGCGTTTGTCTCATTCCACGCCTGACACTCAGT
TCCGGGTAGGCAGTTCGCTCCAAGCTGGACTGTATGCACGAACCCCCCGTTCAGTCCGACCGCTGCGCCT
TATCCGGTAACTATCGTCTTGAGTCCAACCCGGAAAGACATGCAAAAGCACCACTGGCAGCAGCCACTGG
TAATTGATTTAGAGGAGTTAGTCTTGAAGTCATGCGCCGGTTAAGGCTAAACTGAAAGGACAAGTTTTGG
TGACTGCGCTCCTCCAAGCCAGTTACCTCGGTTCAAAGAGTTGGTAGCTCAGAGAACCTTCGAAAAACCG
CCCTGCAAGGCGGTTTTTTCGTTTTCAGAGCAAGAGATTACGCGCAGACCAAAACGATCTCAAGAAGATC
ATCTTATTAA
