LOCUS       Exported 920 bp ds-DNA linear SYN 12-JUN-2021
DEFINITION  BIOFAB RFP reporter plasmid for measuring promoter 14 + BCD16
            efficiency..
ACCESSION   .
VERSION     .
KEYWORDS    pFAB3992
SOURCE      synthetic DNA construct
  ORGANISM  synthetic DNA construct
REFERENCE   1 (bases 1 to 920)
  AUTHORS   Mutalik VK, Guimaraes JC, Cambray G, Lam C, Christoffersen MJ, Mai
            QA, Tran AB, Paull M, Keasling JD, Arkin AP, Endy D
  TITLE     Precise and reliable gene expression via standard transcription and
            translation initiation elements.
  JOURNAL   Nat Methods. 2013 Apr;10(4):354-60. doi: 10.1038/nmeth.2404. Epub
            2013 Mar 10.
  PUBMED    23474465
REFERENCE   2 (bases 1 to 920)
  AUTHORS   .
  TITLE     Direct Submission
  JOURNAL   Exported Jun 12, 2021 from SnapGene Server 1.1.58
            http://www.snapgene.com
FEATURES             Location/Qualifiers
     source          1..920
                     /organism="synthetic DNA construct"
                     /mol_type="other DNA"
     promoter        339..368
                     /label=trc promoter
                     /note="strong E. coli promoter; hybrid between the trp and
                     lac UV5 promoters"
ORIGIN
        1 atccatcttg ttcaatcatg cgaaacgatc ctcatcctgt ctcttgatca gatcatgatc
       61 ccctgcgcca tcagatcctt ggcggcaaga aagccatcca gtttactttg cagggcttcc
      121 caaccttacc agagggcgcc ccagctggca attccgacgt cgaattcaaa agatcttaag
      181 taagtaagag tatacgtata tcggctaata acgtattaag gcgcttcggc gccttttttt
      241 atgggggtat tttcatccca atccacacgt ccaacgcaca gcaaacacca cgtcgaccct
      301 atcagctgcg tgctttctat gagtcgttgc tgcataactt gacaattaat catccggctc
      361 gtataatgtg tggagggccc aagttcactt aaaaaggaga tcaacaatga aagcaatttt
      421 cgtactgaaa catcttaatc atgcttagga gtctttctaa tggcgagtag cgaagacgtt
      481 atcaaagagt tcatgcgttt caaagttcgt atggaaggtt ccgttaacgg tcacgagttc
      541 gaaatcgaag gtgaaggtga aggtcgtccg tacgaaggta cccagaccgc taaactgaaa
      601 gttaccaaag gtggtccgct gccgttcgct tgggacatcc tgtccccgca gttccagtac
      661 ggttccaaag cttacgttaa acacccggct gacatcccgg actacctgaa actgtccttc
      721 ccggaaggtt tcaaatggga acgtgttatg aacttcgaag acggtggtgt tgttaccgtt
      781 acccaggact cctccctgca agacggtgag ttcatctaca aagttaaact gcgtggtacc
      841 aacttcccgt ccgacggtcc ggttatgcag aaaaaaacca tgggttggga agcttccacc
      901 gaacgtatgt acccggaaga
//
